Addgene plasmid #216983: pET26b(modified)-Sm-B
Purpose: Expression of Small BiT-Linker-GvpB
Depositing lab: George Lu. Depositing organization: Rice University. Publication: Elucidating the assembly of gas vesicles by systematic protein-protein interaction analysis. Iburg M, Anderson AP, Wong VT, Anton ED, He A, Lu GJ. EMBO J. 2024 Oct;43(19):4156-4172. doi: 10.1038/s44318-024-00178-2. Epub 2024 Sep 3. PubMed 39227754.
Backbone
  Vector backbone: pET26b
  Vector type: Bacterial Expression
Growth in bacteria
  Bacterial resistance: Kanamycin, 50 μg/mL
  Growth temperature: 30°C
  Growth strain: DH5alpha
  Copy number: Low Copy
Gene/Insert
  Gene/Insert name: Small BiT-Linker-GvpB (alt name: GvpA2)
  Species: Synthetic; Priestia megaterium
  Tag / fusion protein: Split Nanoluciferase SmallBiT (N terminal on insert)
  Cloning method: Gibson Cloning
Terms and licenses: Academic/Nonprofit Terms; Industry Terms: Not Available to Industry
Depositor comments: Please visit https://www.biorxiv.org/content/10.1101/2023.07.23.550228v1 for bioRxiv preprint.
How to cite: pET26b(modified)-Sm-B was a gift from George Lu (Addgene plasmid # 216983 ; http://n2t.net/addgene:216983 ; RRID:Addgene_216983)
