[The description below was written by a language model from this plasmid's Addgene catalogue record and pLannotate feature annotations shown in this document.]
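Description:
pET26b(modified)-Sm-B is a bacterial expression plasmid of about 5.6 kb built on an altered pET26b backbone, made to produce the gas vesicle protein GvpB (also called GvpA2) from Priestia megaterium fused at its N terminus, through a linker, to the Small BiT fragment of split NanoLuc luciferase. The fusion was inserted by Gibson assembly downstream of a T7 promoter with an adjacent lac operator and the phage T7 gene 10 ribosome binding site, and transcription ends at a T7 terminator. A lacI gene with its own promoter is carried on the plasmid, so expression is repressed until IPTG is added and requires a host that supplies T7 RNA polymerase. The automated annotation labels the insert only as a partial gvpA match to a Microcystis homologue, which reflects the conservation of GvpA-type structural proteins rather than a different insert. Small BiT itself is too short to be annotated, and a short hit to a T7 gene 10B-derived solubility tag near the terminator is probably a backbone-sequence match.

Selection is by kanamycin through the aph(3')-Ia gene. The "modified" backbone is visible in the replication region: the feature table shows a p15A origin, together with a fragment of the RSF origin, the pBR322 bom site and rop, consistent with the low copy number listed. A p15A origin is compatible with ColE1-type plasmids, which would allow co-transformation with a partner plasmid, although the record does not name one. An f1 origin and residual tetracycline resistance gene fragments are also present. The construct belongs to a study that mapped protein-protein interactions among gas vesicle assembly proteins, where luminescence would arise when the Small BiT fusion is brought close to a complementary luciferase fragment on an interacting protein.
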