Features (pLannotate 1.2.2; 19 found; start..end, strand, type, name):
     13..441     +  rep_origin     f1 ori (sequence partly withheld): f1 bacteriophage origin of replication; arrow indicates direction of (+) strand synthesis
    494..551     +  promoter       AmpR promoter (fragment): bla
    560..1375    -  CDS            KanR: aminoglycoside phosphotransferase; aph(3')-Ia; confers resistance to kanamycin in bacteria or G418 (Geneticin®) in eukaryotes
   1497..2042    +  rep_origin     p15A ori: Plasmids containing the medium-copy-number p15A origin of replication can be propagated in E. coli cells that contain a second plasmid with the ColE1 origin.
   2102..2235    +  rep_origin     RSF ori (fragment): Plasmids containing the RSF 1030 origin of replication can be propagated in E. coli cells that contain additional plasmids with compatible origins.
   2240..2379    -  misc_feature   bom: basis of mobility region from pBR322
   2481..2672    -  CDS            rop: Rop protein, which maintains plasmids at low copy number; rop
   2689..3069    +  CDS            YPB1_ECOLX: Protein predicted: Swiss-Prot protein existence level 4. From Escherichia coli.
   3141..3432    -  CDS            TcR (fragment): tetracycline efflux protein; tet; confers resistance to tetracycline
   3447..3468    -  protein_bind   CAP binding site: CAP binding activates transcription in the presence of cAMP. E. coli catabolite activator protein
   3481..4563    -  CDS            lacI: lac repressor; lacI; The lac repressor binds to the lac operator to inhibit transcription in E. coli. This inhibition can be relieved by adding lactose or isopropyl-β-D-thiogalactopyranoside (IPTG).
   4564..4641    -  promoter       lacI promoter: lacI
   4649..4928    -  CDS            TcR (fragment): tetracycline efflux protein; tet; confers resistance to tetracycline
   4950..4968    +  promoter       T7 promoter: promoter for bacteriophage T7 RNA polymerase
   4969..4993    +  protein_bind   lac operator: The lac repressor binds to the lac operator to inhibit transcription in E. coli. This inhibition can be relieved by adding lactose or isopropyl-β-D-thiogalactopyranoside (IPTG). lac repressor encoded by lacI
   5008..5030    +  RBS            RBS: efficient ribosome binding site from bacteriophage T7 gene 10 (Olins and Rangwala, 1989)
   5128..5313    +  CDS            gvpA (fragment): GVPA_MICBC - Experimental evidence at protein level: Swiss-Prot protein existence level 1. Gas vesicles are small, hollow, gas filled protein structures that are found in several microbial planktonic microorganisms. They allow the positioning of the organism at the favorable depth for growth. GvpA type proteins form the essential core of the structure. From Microcystis sp. (strain BC 84/1).
   5427..5476    +  CDS            SET1 (fragment): solubility-enhancement tag derived from T7 phage gene 10B
   5484..5531    +  terminator     T7 terminator: transcription terminator for bacteriophage T7 RNA polymerase
>Addgene plasmid #216983 | pET26b(modified)-Sm-B | addgene full sequence | sequence record 445884 | Addgene NGS Result
TTGGCGAATGGG
[124 nt withheld, positions 13-136]
C
[91 nt withheld, positions 138-228]
A
[49 nt withheld, positions 230-278]
CCTTTGACGTTGGAGTCCACGTTCTTT
[37 nt withheld, positions 306-342]
ACCCTATCTCGGTCTATTCTTTTGATTTATAAGGGATTTTGCCGATTTCGGCCTATTGGTTAAAAAATGA
GCTGATTTAACAAAAATTTAACGCGAATTTTAACAAAATATTAACGCTTACAATTTAGGTGGCACTTTTC
GGGGAAATGTGCGCGGAACCCCTATTTGTTTATTTTTCTAAATACATTCAAATATGTATCCGCTCATGAA
TTAATTCTTAGAAAAACTCATCGAGCATCAAATGAAACTGCAATTTATTCATATCAGGATTATCAATACC
ATATTTTTGAAAAAGCCGTTTCTGTAATGAAGGAGAAAACTCACCGAGGCAGTTCCATAGGATGGCAAGA
TCCTGGTATCGGTCTGCGATTCCGACTCGTCCAACATCAATACAACCTATTAATTTCCCCTCGTCAAAAA
TAAGGTTATCAAGTGAGAAATCACCATGAGTGACGACTGAATCCGGTGAGAATGGCAAAAGTTTATGCAT
TTCTTTCCAGACTTGTTCAACAGGCCAGCCATTACGCTCGTCATCAAAATCACTCGCATCAACCAAACCG
TTATTCATTCGTGATTGCGCCTGAGCGAGACGAAATACGCGATCGCTGTTAAAAGGACAATTACAAACAG
GAATCGAATGCAACCGGCGCAGGAACACTGCCAGCGCATCAACAATATTTTCACCTGAATCAGGATATTC
TTCTAATACCTGGAATGCTGTTTTCCCGGGGATCGCAGTGGTGAGTAACCATGCATCATCAGGAGTACGG
ATAAAATGCTTGATGGTCGGAAGAGGCATAAATTCCGTCAGCCAGTTTAGTCTGACCATCTCATCTGTAA
CATCATTGGCAACGCTACCTTTGCCATGTTTCAGAAACAACTCTGGCGCATCGGGCTTCCCATACAATCG
ATAGATTGTCGCACCTGATTGCCCGACATTATCGCGAGCCCATTTATACCCATATAAATCAGCATCCATG
TTGGAATTTAATCGCGGCCTAGAGCAAGACGTTTCCCGTTGAATATGGCTCATAACACCCCTTGTATTAC
TGTTTATGTAAGCAGACAGTTTTATTGTTCATGACCAAAATCCCTTAACGTGAGTTTTCGTTCCACTGAG
CGTCAGACCCCGTAGAAAAGATCAAAGGATCTTCTTGAGATCGTTTTGGTCTGCGCGTAATCTCTTGCTC
TGAAAACGAAAAAACCGCCTTGCAGGGCGGTTTTTCGAAGGTTCTCTGAACTACCAACTCTTTGAACCGA
GGTAACTGGCTTGGAGGAGCGCAGTCACCAAAACTTGTCCTTTCAGTTTAGCCTTAACCGGCGCATGACT
TCAAGACTAACTCCTCTAAATCAATTACCAGTGGCTGCTGCCAGTGGTGCTTTTGCATGTCTTTCCGGGT
TGGACTCAAGACGATAGTTACCGGATAAGGCGCAGCGGTCGGACTGAACGGGGGGTTCGTGCATACAGTC
CAGCTTGGAGCGAACTGCCTACCCGGAACTGAGTGTCAGGCGTGGAATGAGACAAACGCGGCCATAACAG
CGGAATGACACCGGTAAACCGAAAGGCAGGAACAGGAGAGCGCACGAGGGAGCCGCCAGGGGGAAACGCC
TGGTATCTTTATAGTCCTGTCGGGTTTCGCCACCACTGATTTGAGCGTCAGATTTCGTGATGCTTGTCAG
GGGGGCGGAGCCTATGGAAAAACGTATGGAAAAACGCCAGCAACGCGGCCTTTTTACGGTTCCTGGCCTT
TTGCTGGCCTTTTGCTCACATGTTCTTTCCTGCGTTATCCCCTGATTCTGTGGATAACCGTATTACCGCC
TTTGAGTGAGCTGATACCGCTCGCCGCAGCCGAACGACCGAGCGCAGCGAGTCAGTGAGCGAGGAAGCGG
AAGAGCGCCTGATGCGGTATTTTCTCCTTACGCATCTGTGCGGTATTTCACACCGCAATGGTGCACTCTC
AGTACAATCTGCTCTGATGCCGCATAGTTAAGCCAGTATACACTCCGCTATCGCTACGTGACTGGGTCAT
GGCTGCGCCCCGACACCCGCCAACACCCGCTGACGCGCCCTGACGGGCTTGTCTGCTCCCGGCATCCGCT
TACAGACAAGCTGTGACCGTCTCCGGGAGCTGCATGTGTCAGAGGTTTTCACCGTCATCACCGAAACGCG
CGAGGCAGCTGCGGTAAAGCTCATCAGCGTGGTCGTGAAGCGATTCACAGATGTCTGCCTGTTCATCCGC
GTCCAGCTCGTTGAGTTTCTCCAGAAGCGTTAATGTCTGGCTTCTGATAAAGCGGGCCATGTTAAGGGCG
GTTTTTTCCTGTTTGGTCACTGATGCCTCCGTGTAAGGGGGATTTCTGTTCATGGGGGTAATGATACCGA
TGAAACGAGAGAGGATGCTCACGATACGGGTTACTGATGATGAACATGCCCGGTTACTGGAACGTTGTGA
GGGTAAACAACTGGCGGTATGGATGCGGCGGGACCAGAGAAAAATCACTCAGGGTCAATGCCAGCGCTTC
GTTAATACAGATGTAGGTGTTCCACAGGGTAGCCAGCAGCATCCTGCGATGCAGATCCGGAACATAATGG
TGCAGGGCGCTGACTTCCGCGTTTCCAGACTTTACGAAACACGGAAACCGAAGACCATTCATGTTGTTGC
TCAGGTCGCAGACGTTTTGCAGCAGCAGTCGCTTCACGTTCGCTCGCGTATCGGTGATTCATTCTGCTAA
CCAGTAAGGCAACCCCGCCAGCCTAGCCGGGTCCTCAACGACAGGAGCACGATCATGCGCACCCGTGGGG
CCGCCATGCCGGCGATAATGGCCTGCTTCTCGCCGAAACGTTTGGTGGCGGGACCAGTGACGAAGGCTTG
AGCGAGGGCGTGCAAGATTCCGAATACCGCAAGCGACAGGCCGATCATCGTCGCGCTCCAGCGAAAGCGG
TCCTCGCCGAAAATGACCCAGAGCGCTGCCGGCACCTGTCCTACGAGTTGCATGATAAAGAAGACAGTCA
TAAGTGCGGCGACGATAGTCATGCCCCGCGCCCACCGGAAGGAGCTGACTGGGTTGAAGGCTCTCAAGGG
CATCGGTCGAGATCCCGGTGCCTAATGAGTGAGCTAACTTACATTAATTGCGTTGCGCTCACTGCCCGCT
TTCCAGTCGGGAAACCTGTCGTGCCAGCTGCATTAATGAATCGGCCAACGCGCGGGGAGAGGCGGTTTGC
GTATTGGGCGCCAGGGTGGTTTTTCTTTTCACCAGTGAGACGGGCAACAGCTGATTGCCCTTCACCGCCT
GGCCCTGAGAGAGTTGCAGCAAGCGGTCCACGCTGGTTTGCCCCAGCAGGCGAAAATCCTGTTTGATGGT
GGTTAACGGCGGGATATAACATGAGCTGTCTTCGGTATCGTCGTATCCCACTACCGAGATATCCGCACCA
ACGCGCAGCCCGGACTCGGTAATGGCGCGCATTGCGCCCAGCGCCATCTGATCGTTGGCAACCAGCATCG
CAGTGGGAACGATGCCCTCATTCAGCATTTGCATGGTTTGTTGAAAACCGGACATGGCACTCCAGTCGCC
TTCCCGTTCCGCTATCGGCTGAATTTGATTGCGAGTGAGATATTTATGCCAGCCAGCCAGACGCAGACGC
GCCGAGACAGAACTTAATGGGCCCGCTAACAGCGCGATTTGCTGGTGACCCAATGCGACCAGATGCTCCA
CGCCCAGTCGCGTACCGTCTTCATGGGAGAAAATAATACTGTTGATGGGTGTCTGGTCAGAGACATCAAG
AAATAACGCCGGAACATTAGTGCAGGCAGCTTCCACAGCAATGGCATCCTGGTCATCCAGCGGATAGTTA
ATGATCAGCCCACTGACGCGTTGCGCGAGAAGATTGTGCACCGCCGCTTTACAGGCTTCGACGCCGCTTC
GTTCTACCATCGACACCACCACGCTGGCACCCAGTTGATCGGCGCGAGATTTAATCGCCGCGACAATTTG
CGACGGCGCGTGCAGGGCCAGACTGGAGGTGGCAACGCCAATCAGCAACGACTGTTTGCCCGCCAGTTGT
TGTGCCACGCGGTTGGGAATGTAATTCAGCTCCGCCATCGCCGCTTCCACTTTTTCCCGCGTTTTCGCAG
AAACGTGGCTGGCCTGGTTCACCACGCGGGAAACGGTCTGATAAGAGACACCGGCATACTCTGCGACATC
GTATAACGTTACTGGTTTCACATTCACCACCCTGAATTGACTCTCTTCCGGGCGCTATCATGCCATACCG
CGAAAGGTTTTGCGCCATTCGATGGTGTCCGGGATCTCGACGCTCTCCCTTATGCGACTCCTGCATTAGG
AAGCAGCCCAGTAGTAGGTTGAGGCCGTTGAGCACCGCCGCCGCAAGGAATGGTGCATGCAAGGAGATGG
CGCCCAACAGTCCCCCGGCCACGGGGCCTGCCACCATACCCACGCCGAAACAAGCGCTCATGAGCCCGAA
GTGGCGAGCCCGATCTTCCCCATCGGTGATGTCGGCGATATAGGCGCCAGCAACCGCACCTGTGGCGCCG
GTGATGCCGGCCACGATGCGTCCGGCGTAGAGGATCGAGATCTCGATCCCGCGAAATTAATACGACTCAC
TATAGGGGAATTGTGAGCGGATAACAATTCCCCTCTAGAAATAATTTTGTTTAACTTTAAGAAGGAGATA
TACATATGGTGACCGGCTACCGGCTGTTCGAGGAGATTCTGGTTTCTCAAGGCAGTTCAGGTGGTGGCGG
GAGCGGAGGTGGAGGCTCGAGCGGTTCTATTCAAAAAAGTACTAATAGTTCAAGTTTAGCAGAAGTCATT
GACCGTATTTTAGATAAAGGAATTGTTATTGATGCTTTTGCAAGAGTTTCTGTTGTAGGAATTGAAATTT
TAACGATTGAAGCGCGAGTGGTTATTGCCAGTGTTGATACATGGTTACGCTATGCAGAAGCAGTAGGGCT
TCTTCGTGACGACGTAGAAGAAAACGGTCTTCCTGAACGTTCAAATTCAAGTGAAGGGCAGCCGCGTTTT
AGTATTTAAGGCTGTTTTGGCGGATGAGAGAAGATTGAGATCCGGCTGCTAACAAAGCCCGAAAGGAAGC
TGAGTTGGCTGCTGCCACCGCTGAGCAATAACTAGCATAACCCCTTGGGGCCTCTAAACGGGTCTTGAGG
GGTTTTTTGCTGAAAGGAGGAACTATATCCGGA
